Addgene plasmid #245533: pICSL30013
Purpose: Level 0 Golden Gate part N-Terminal Tag with overhangs CCAT - AATG
Depositing lab: Mark Youles. Depositing organization: Sainsbury Laboratory, Norwich.
Backbone
  Vector backbone: pICSL01002
  Backbone size w/o insert (bp): 2246
  Vector type: Synthetic Biology
Growth in bacteria
  Bacterial resistance: Spectinomycin, 50 μg/mL
  Growth temperature: 37°C
  Growth strain: DH5alpha
  Copy number: High Copy
Gene/Insert
  Gene/Insert name: N-Terminal tag GFP Binding Protein
  Species: Synthetic
  Insert size (bp): 421
  Mutation: BsaI/BpiI sites removed by point-mutation
  Cloning method: Restriction Enzyme; 5′ cloning site BsaI (destroyed during cloning); 3′ cloning site BsaI (destroyed during cloning)
  Sequencing primers: 5′ TCACATGTTCTTTCCTGCG; 3′ GTCTCATGAGCGGATACATATTTGAATG
Terms and licenses: Academic/Nonprofit Terms; Industry Terms: Not Available to Industry
Depositor comments: Level 0 N-Terminal tag module used for GoldenGate assemblies using the MoClo overhang syntax
How to cite: pICSL30013 was a gift from Mark Youles (Addgene plasmid # 245533 ; http://n2t.net/addgene:245533 ; RRID:Addgene_245533)
