[The description below was written by a language model from this plasmid's Addgene catalogue record and pLannotate feature annotations shown in this document.]
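Description:
pICSL30013 is a Level 0 Golden Gate (MoClo syntax) part plasmid built on the pICSL01002 backbone and classed as a synthetic biology vector. It is a small plasmid (about 2.7 kb in the sequenced record) that is maintained in E. coli on a high-copy ColE1/pUC-type origin. Selection is with spectinomycin through the aadA aminoglycoside adenylyltransferase gene. The automated annotation also flags an AmpR (bla) promoter and short fragments matching gentamicin acetyltransferase, an integron integrase and lacI. The fragments near aadA are most likely remnants of the resistance cassette's origin, not functional genes.

The payload is a synthetic insert of roughly 420 bp encoding a GFP Binding Protein, formatted as an N-terminal tag module with CCAT and AATG fusion overhangs. Internal BsaI and BpiI recognition sites were removed by point mutation, so the part is compatible with Type IIS assembly. The record lists the BsaI cloning sites used to insert it as destroyed. The feature table labels the insert region as a fragment of vsfGFP-9. That protein is a fusion of GFP with a GFP-binding nanobody, so this hit probably reflects the nanobody portion and does not indicate a fluorescent protein in the construct; the catalogue description of a GFP binder should be taken as authoritative. The part carries no promoter or terminator of its own.

In use, the module is released and joined with promoter, coding sequence and terminator parts in a one-pot Golden Gate reaction, producing a transcription unit in which the protein of interest carries the GFP-binding domain at its N-terminus. The record does not specify downstream applications or an expression host.
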