Features (pLannotate 1.2.2; 7 found; start..end, strand, type, name):
      4..357     +  CDS            vsfGFP-9 (fragment): vsfGFP-9 is a basic (constitutively fluorescent) green fluorescent protein published in 2015, derived from Aequorea victoria. It has low acid sensitivity.
    447..496     -  CDS            lacI (fragment): lac repressor; lacI; The lac repressor binds to the lac operator to inhibit transcription in E. coli. This inhibition can be relieved by adding lactose or isopropyl-β-D-thiogalactopyranoside (IPTG).
    679..1267    -  rep_origin     ori: high-copy-number ColE1/pMB1/pBR322/pUC origin of replication
   1441..2229    -  CDS            aadA: S3AD_ECOLX - Experimental evidence at protein level: Swiss-Prot protein existence level 1. Mediates bacterial resistance to the antibiotics streptomycin and spectinomycin. From Escherichia coli.
   2236..2292    -  CDS            GmR (fragment): gentamycin acetyltransferase; aacC1; confers resistance to gentamycin
   2380..2460    +  CDS            int (fragment): INT2_ECOLX - Protein inferred from homology: Swiss-Prot protein existence level 3. Putative integrase believed to be involved in the insertion of antibiotic resistance genes into plasmids and transposons. From Escherichia coli.
   2451..2555    -  promoter       AmpR promoter: bla
>Addgene plasmid #245533 | pICSL30013 | addgene full sequence | sequence record 495464 | Addgene NGS Result
GGTCTCACCATGGCGGATGTGAACCTGGTGGAAAGCGGCGGCGCGCTGGTGAACCCGGGCGGCAGCCTGC
GCCTGAGCTGCGCGGCGAGCGGCTTTCCGGTGCAGCGCTATAGCATGCGCTGGTGGCGCAACGCGCCGGG
CAAAGAACGCGAATGGGTGGCGGGCATGAGCAGCGCGGGCGATCGCAGCAGCTATGAAGATAGCGTGAAA
GGCCGCTTTACCATTAGCCGCGATGATGCGCGCAACACCGTGTATCTGAACATGAACAGCCTGAAACCGG
AAGATACCGCGGTGTATTATTGCAACGTGAACGTGGGCTTTGAATATTGGGGCAACGGCACCAACGTGAC
CGTGAGCAGCCGCAACAGCATTAGCAGCCTGAGCATTCCGAGCACCGTGCCGCGCGCGCGCGATCCGCCG
GTGGATTCAATGTGAGACCACGAGTGATTAATGAATCGGCCAACGCGCGGGGAGAGGCGGTTTGCGTATT
GGGCGCTCTTCCGCTTCCTCGCTCACTGACTCGCTGCGCTCGGTCGTTCGGCTGCGGCGAGCGGTATCAG
CTCACTCAAAGGCGGTAATACGGTTATCCACAGAATCAGGGGATAACGCAGGAAAGAACATGTGAGCAAA
AGGCCAGCAAAAGGCCAGGAACCGTAAAAAGGCCGCGTTGCTGGCGTTTTTCCATAGGCTCCGCCCCCCT
GACGAGCATCACAAAAATCGACGCTCAAGTCAGAGGTGGCGAAACCCGACAGGACTATAAAGATACCAGG
CGTTTCCCCCTGGAAGCTCCCTCGTGCGCTCTCCTGTTCCGACCCTGCCGCTTACCGGATACCTGTCCGC
CTTTCTCCCTTCGGGAAGCGTGGCGCTTTCTCATAGCTCACGCTGTAGGTATCTCAGTTCGGTGTAGGTC
GTTCGCTCCAAGCTGGGCTGTGTGCACGAACCCCCCGTTCAGCCCGACCGCTGCGCCTTATCCGGTAACT
ATCGTCTTGAGTCCAACCCGGTAAGACACGACTTATCGCCACTGGCAGCAGCCACTGGTAACAGGATTAG
CAGAGCGAGGTATGTAGGCGGTGCTACAGAGTTCTTGAAGTGGTGGCCTAACTACGGCTACACTAGAAGA
ACAGTATTTGGTATCTGCGCTCTGCTGAAGCCAGTTACCTTCGGAAAAAGAGTTGGTAGCTCTTGATCCG
GCAAACAAACCACCGCTGGTAGCGGTGGTTTTTTTGTTTGCAAGCAGCAGATTACGCGCAGAAAAAAAGG
ATCTCAAGAAGATCCTTTGATCTTTTCTACGGGGTCTGACGCTCAGTGGAACGAAAACTCACGTTAAGGG
ATTTTGGTCATGAGATTATCAAAAAGGATCTTCACCTAGATCCTTTTAAATTAAAAATGAAGTTTTAAAT
CAATCTAAAGTATATATGAGTAAACTTGGTCTGACAGTTATTTGCCGACTACCTTGGTGATCTCGCCTTT
TACGTAATGGACAAATTCTTCCAACTGATCTGCGCGCGAGGCCAAGCGATCTTCTTCTTGTCCAAGATAA
GCCTGTCTAGCTTCAAGTATGACGGGCTGATACTGGGCCGGCAGGCGCTCCATTGCCCAGTCGGCAGCGA
CATCCTTCGGCGCGATTTTGCCGGTTACTGCGCTGTACCAAATGCGGGACAACGTAAGCACTACATTTCG
CTCATCGCCAGCCCAGTCGGGCGGCGAGTTCCATAGCGTTAAGGTTTCATTTAGCGCCTCAAATAGATCC
TGTTCAGGAACCGGATCAAAGAGTTCCTCCGCCGCTGGACCTACCAAGGCAACGCTATGTTCTCTTGCTT
TTGTCAGCAAGATAGCCAGATCAATGTCGATCGTGGCTGGCTCGAAGATACCTGCAAGAATGTCATTGCG
CTGCCATTCTCCAAATTGCAGTTCGCGCTTAGCTGGATAACGCCACGGAATGATGTCGTCGTGCACAACA
ATGGTGACTTCTACAGCGCGGAGAATCTCGCTCTCTCCAGGGGAAGCCGAAGTTTCCAAAAGGTCGTTGA
TCAAAGCTCGCCGCGTTGTTTCATCAAGCCTTACGGTCACCGTAACCAGCAAATCAATATCGCTGTGTGG
CTTCAGGCCGCCATCCACTGCGGAGCCGTACAAATGTACGGCCAGCAACGTCGGTTCGAGATGGCGCTCG
ATGACGCCAACTACCTCTGATAGTTGAGTCGATACTTCGGCGATCACCGCTTCCCTCATGATGTTTAACT
TTGTTTTAGGGCGACTGCCCTGCTGCGTAACATCGTTGCTGCTCCATAACATCAAACATCGACCCACGGC
GTAACGCGCTTGCTGCTTGGATGCCCGAGGCATAGACTGTACCCCAAAAAAAAACAGTCATAACAAGCCA
TGAAAACCGCCACTGCGCCGTTACCACCGCTGCGTTCGGTCAAGGTTCTGGACCAGTTGCGTGAGCGCAT
ACTCTTCCTTTTTCAATATTATTGAAGCATTTATCAGGGTTATTGTCTCATGAGCGGATACATATTTGAA
TGTATTTAGAAAAATAAACAAATAGGGGTTCCGCGCACATTTCCCCGAAAAGTGCCACCTGACGTCTAAG
AAACCATTATTATCATGACATTAACCTATAAAAATAGGCGTATCACGAGGCCCTTTCGTCCACTGAAGAG
CCACTGT
